>Addgene plasmid #64832 | pLVX-IRES-tdTomato-FlagAkt2 | addgene partial sequence | sequence record 112297 | CMV-F 5'-CGCAAATGGGCGGTAGGCGTG-3'
CTGTTTAGTGAACCGTCAGATCGCCTGGAGACGCCATCCACGCTGTTTTGACCTCCATAGAAGACACCGA
CTCTACTAGAGGATCTATTTCCGGTGAATTCATGGACTACAAAGACCATGACGGTGATTATAAAGATCAT
GACATCGATTACAAGGATGACGATGACAAGCTTATGAATGAGGTATCTGTCATCAAAGAAGGCTGGCTCC
ACAAACGTGGTGAATACATCAAGACCTGGAGGCCACGGTACTTCCTTCTGAAGAGTGATGGATCTTTCAT
TGGGTATAAGGAGAGGCCCGAGGCCCCTGACCAGACCTTACCCCCCCTGAACAATTTCTCTGTAGCAGAA
TGCCAGCTGATGAAGACTGAGAGGCCACGACCCAACACCTTTGTCATACGCTGCCTGCAGTGGACCACAG
TCATCGAGAGGACCTTCCATGTAGACTCTCCAGATGAGAGGGAAGAGTGGATGCGGGCTATCCAGATGGT
CGCCAACAGTCTGAAGCAGCGGGGCCCAGGTGAGGACGCCATGGATTACAAGTGTGGCTCCCCCAGTGAC
TCTTCCACATCTGAGATGATGGAGGTAGCTGTCAACAAGGCACGGGCCAAAGTGACCATGAACGATTTCG
ACTATCTCAAACTCCTCGGCAAGGGCACCTTCGGCAAGGTCATTCTGGTTCGAGAGAAGGCCACTGGCCG
CTATTATGCCATGAAGATCCTGCGCAAGGAGGTCATCATTGCAAAGGATGAAGTCGCCCACACAGTCACA
GAGAGCCGGGTTCTGCA
