>Addgene plasmid #64832 | pLVX-IRES-tdTomato-FlagAkt2 | addgene partial sequence | sequence record 112298 | mCherryseq-R 5'-cctcctcgcccttgctcaccat-3'
GTGGTTCGGGGGGCCTAGACGTTTTTTAACCTCGACTAAACACATGCTAAAGCATGTGCACCGAGGCCCC
AGATCAGATCCCATACAATGGGGTACCTTCTGGGCATCCTTCAGCCCCTTGTTGAATACGCTTGAGGTGA
GCCATTTGACTCTTTCCACAACTATCCAACTCACAACGTGGCACTGGGGTTGTGCCGCCTTTGCAGGTGT
ATCTTATACACGTGGCTTTTGGCCGCAGAGGCACCTGTCGCCAGGTGGGGGGTTCCGCTGCCTGCAAAGG
GTCGCTACAGACGTTGTTTGTCTTCAAGAAGCTTCCAGAGGAACTGCTTCCTTCACGACATTCAACAGAC
CTTGCATTCCTTTGGCGAGAGGGGAAAGACCCCTAGGAATGCTCGTCAAGAAGACAGGGCCAGGTTTCCG
GGCCCTCACATTGCCAAAAGACGGCAATATGGTGGAAAATAACATATAGACAAACGCACACCGGCCTTAT
TCCAAGCGGCTTCGGCCAGTAACGTTAGGGGGGGGGGAGGGAGAGGGGCGGGATCCTCACTCTC
