[The description below was written by a language model from this plasmid's Addgene catalogue record.]
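Description:
pLVX-IRES-tdTomato-FlagAkt2 is a lentiviral mammalian expression plasmid built on the pLVX-IRES-tdTomato backbone, with a total size of about 10.4 kb (an 8.9 kb backbone plus a roughly 1.5 kb insert). It is propagated in bacteria under ampicillin selection, and the record lists a recombination-deficient strain as the growth host, a common choice for lentiviral plasmids because their repeated long terminal repeat sequences are prone to rearrangement. The copy number is recorded as unknown, and no feature table is supplied, so details such as the origin of replication, the LTR and packaging elements, or any post-transcriptional regulatory sequences are not stated in the record.

The payload is the mouse Akt2 coding sequence (also known as PKBbeta, thymoma viral proto-oncogene 2), carrying an N-terminal 3xFlag epitope tag and cloned between EcoRI and BamHI sites that both remain intact. Expression is driven by the CMV promoter. As the backbone name indicates, the insert sits in a bicistronic arrangement with an internal ribosome entry site and the red fluorescent protein tdTomato. A single transcript therefore yields both Flag-Akt2 and the fluorescent reporter as separate proteins. This lets transduced cells be identified or sorted by red fluorescence, while the Flag tag allows the exogenous kinase to be detected or immunoprecipitated separately from endogenous Akt isoforms. No mammalian drug-selection marker is recorded.

The stated purpose is lentiviral expression of murine Flag-Akt2. The associated publication concerns a model system for dissecting isoform-specific Akt signaling in adipocytes, which fits with delivering a single tagged isoform to such cells.
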