Addgene plasmid #64832: pLVX-IRES-tdTomato-FlagAkt2
Purpose: Lentiviral expression of murine Flag-Akt2
Depositing lab: Eva Gonzalez. Depositing organization: Cornell University. Publication: Development of a new model system to dissect isoform specific Akt signaling in adipocytes. Kajno E, McGraw TE, Gonzalez E. Biochem J. 2015 Apr 9. 10.1042/BJ20150191 PubMed 25856301.
Backbone
  Vector backbone: pLVX-IRES-tdTomato
  Backbone size w/o insert (bp): 8892
  Total vector size (bp): 10407
  Vector type: Mammalian Expression, Lentiviral
Growth in bacteria
  Bacterial resistance: Ampicillin, 100 μg/mL
  Growth temperature: 37°C
  Growth strain: Stbl3
  Copy number: Unknown
Gene/Insert
  Gene/Insert name: Akt2 (alt name: PKBbeta, thymoma viral proto-oncogene 2)
  Species: M. musculus (mouse)
  Insert size (bp): 1515
  GenBank ID: NM_007434.3
  Entrez Gene: Akt2 (a.k.a. 2410016A19Rik, PKB, PKBbeta)
  Promoter: CMV
  Tag / fusion protein: 3xFlag (N terminal on insert)
  Cloning method: Restriction Enzyme; 5′ cloning site EcoRI (not destroyed); 3′ cloning site BamHI (not destroyed)
  Sequencing primers: 5′ GACCTCCATAGAAGACACCGACT; 3′ GCCTTATTCCAAGCGGCTTCG
Terms and licenses: Academic/Nonprofit Terms; Industry Terms: Not Available to Industry
How to cite: pLVX-IRES-tdTomato-FlagAkt2 was a gift from Eva Gonzalez (Addgene plasmid # 64832 ; http://n2t.net/addgene:64832 ; RRID:Addgene_64832)
